>Addgene plasmid #154230 | pLM2_32_p40S_QfDBD_VP16AD_cp_nirA_DsRed_0xQUAS | addgene full sequence | sequence record 306041 | Addgene NGS Result
GTGCCGAATTCGGATCCGGAGCCTGCAGGATGGGCCTCCACAACCCTGCCCTAACATTGTTCGTAGAAGA
TCTGCCAGCAGGCTTATGTCCAGGCCCCTCTCAACCCGCCCTTTCCTTTCAGCTCGGGCGCCGTACTTGC
CCCACCCAGGCGTGTTCCGCTGAACTGCCCATACCCAGGCCAGCGGACTGATAACCATTTCTCTTTATGC
TTTGCTATTGGGCTTGTGACTCGTTCTTGGAGGCAAGGTTATCAGATTGAATAGAAGATTCGGTGATGCA
GCAAATAGCGACTGTTCGTTGCGGGGTCCGAACCCGCTCGGCAGCACCGGGCTCTCCCTACTATCCCTCG
ATAGCAGTGGCGTGCGCGGGCTGTCGACCCTGTCCATCCTGAAAGAGTTGATATTGAAGGTAGTAGGTAC
GGTGCAGGGTAACGCGTGATATCCTGTCCTCAGTCTTAAGACTTCTCACCTATATCACCCGCACTTACCC
TAGAGTGCCGCTTAGGTGCTAAGGGCACATTGAGTATTGGCCGTGTAGAATATATAGCTTAAGTACGGCC
AAGCAGACGGGAAGCCCTGTTCTCCACACCCTATGGTCGTATATATCAGGCTTCTACCGGGAAACGATTA
AGAGTGTATAATGGACTGAAAATCAATATGAACGGGACAATGCTCAAGTTAAATTAGTTAGGCATCCTAA
TCTCTACTAAATGTTCTATCTAGAGATCGGGGTACTATAGGCCCGTACGTTAATCACTCTACGCTTCTCT
CCCTTAGGTATAGTGTAGGTAGGGGCTAGACATTTATATGAGTCAGATGGTACAAACGGTAGCGCTGCAA
GAATTCAAGCTTGGAGGAGTTATAGACGGTCCGGCATAGGTAAGGAGAGATTAGATATTTCGACTTCCCG
ATTCCTTAGTCTCCTTAGTCTGGAAACTGAGAAAGGCCTGAACTCGTTCAATCTATTAGCTCTAATCACG
TAGTCTCAACTAGAATCCTGAACAGGCGCCGGAACCAGTCCAAATGCGTGGAGTACAGCAAGTCCAGTCA
AATCACGATTAGAATGGCCATATATAAGCAAAAAACCCTTGGACAATACGTCCGATCGACACCAAAGCAA
TCTGGTACATCACCCTTCTTATATACAGGGTAGCCGGAATTGTATTGACTCTATACGAAGCCGCAGGTTT
ACCAGCACAGAGGTGCGATAGCTACACGAATGTAGAGTGAAGGCATTACAACCGATTGCTAAGTGTCATA
GAGGCTAAGCTTCACGGCTCAAGGAGTCTGTGGAGGATACCTGATATAAGAATTGAGAGTTATACTCCGG
AGGTTATGTTAGTACCTCAAAAATGTGAAGTACAACGAAACTCGAACTTCGAATGACAATAGCTTGGCTG
GCTGTTAGTCAACTGAGGTACAACGTCATCTTGCAATTAGTTATGTTCTTTGCTAGATAGTGAGCTGCTG
TAAACTTGTAGTTCTTAGAAACATGTCTGAAGTCTAGAGTCGAGACTTGTGATTGGTGTAAATTAGTGGG
GGTCCGGAGCGGAATAACAATCGAGGTCAGCCTCCTGGGTCTGTCAGTAAGCTAACCACGAAAGGACAAG
CGTAGACGAGGTCACGGGGTACTGGCCTAGCCGGCTTCGGCTAGCGCCCACGAAAATAGGGCAACGTCGA
AGCGAGAGACACACACGGATTCCACGATCGCCGACGACAAGCACTCAACTCCACGACAACCCACGACAAC
CCTTGCCGCTGCGTTCTTGGTGAAGGGCTGCAGGATTAGAGGTGAGTATTTTATTTTCTGGCTATTGTGA
TCTTTTTCCCCCCCGGTTTCCGCTGGTTCTATCTTGTCGAGCGAGTCGGTGCGCCTTCGATCGGTCTGTC
AAATTTCCATCCGTCCACTCGTTCACCCGGTATCGATACAAGAGGGAATGGAGCATTACGACAGGGGAGC
AGAGGCAGAACTCTCGATGTTGCTACTTTTTTTGCTTGGAACAACTTCCTTGAAAGATTCTTTTCTGAAT
GCGGCTGGGAAACTGCGAATTGGATATCCAGCGAAAGGTTACCGACAGACTCACGGCCATCGATACCACT
CAGCGGGATAGAATTGAAGGCATTCGGACATTAGATGATCAGCTTCGCTTGTTTCGACTCGTGCTAATCA
ATTATCCCTGGACAGTCCCCCACATAGACAGCAAACAATGCCACCCAAGCGCAAAACGCTTAACGCTGCG
GCTGAGGCTAACGCTCATGCCGACGGACACGCCGACGGAAACGCCGACGGACACGTGGCCAATACGGCCG
CGTCCTCGAATAATGCGAGGTTCGCTGATCTCACTAACATCGATACTCCGGGTCTGGGACCCACAACTAC
GACCCTGCTCGTGGAACCAGCACGCTCAAAGCGTCAACGAGTGTCCCGCGCATGCGACCAGTGCCGTGCA
GCCCGAGAGAAATGCGACGGAATACAGCCTGCGTGTTTCCCGTGCGTTTCCCAGGGAAGGTCCTGCACTT
ATCAGGCTTCGCCGAAAAAGAGGGGAGTTCAAACCGGTTATATTCGTACGCTGGAGCTCGCCCTCGCCTG
GATGTTTGAAAATGTCGCGCGTTCCGAAGATGCCTTGCATAACCTCCTCGTCCGTGACGCCGGACAAGGA
TCAGCTCTGCTCGTTGGTAAAGATTCGCCGGCTGCCGAGCGACTCCATGCCCGTTGGGCTACTAGCCGTG
TCAATAAGAGCATTACCCGCCTCCTCAGGTTTGAAAGCGGCGGGCCGGCCGACGCCCTTGACGATTTTGA
CTTAGACATGCTCCCAGCCGATGCCCTTGACGACTTTGACCTTGATATGCTGCCTGCTGACGCTCTTGAC
GATTTTGACCTTGACATGCTCCCCGGGTTCGTTATGGTGAGCAAGGGCGAGGAGCTGTTCACCGGGGTGG
TGCCCATCCTGGTCGAGCTGGACGGCGACGTAAACGGCCACAAGTTCAGCGTGTCCGGCGAGGGCGAGGG
CGATGCCACCTACGGCAAGCTGACCCTGAAGTTCATCTGCACCACCGGCAAGCTGCCCGTGCCCTGGCCC
ACCCTCGTGACCACCCTGACCTACGGCGTGCAGTGCTTCAGCCGCTACCCCGACCACATGAAGCAGCACG
ACTTCTTCAAGTCCGCCATGCCCGAAGGCTACGTCCAGGAGCGCACCATCTTCTTCAAGGACGACGGCAA
CTACAAGACCCGCGCCGAGGTGAAGTTCGAGGGCGACACCCTGGTGAACCGCATCGAGCTGAAGGGCATC
GACTTCAAGGAGGACGGCAACATCCTGGGGCACAAGCTGGAGTACAACTACAACAGCCACAACGTCTATA
TCATGGCCGACAAGCAGAAGAACGGCATCAAGGTGAACTTCAAGATCCGCCACAACATCGAGGACGGCAG
CGTGCAGCTCGCCGACCACTACCAGCAGAACACCCCCATCGGCGACGGCCCCGTGCTGCTGCCCGACAAC
CACTACCTGAGCACCCAGTCCGCCCTGAGCAAAGACCCCAACGAGAAGCGCGATCACATGGTCCTGCTGG
AGTTCGTGACCGCCGCCGGGATCACTCTCGGCATGGACGAGCTGTACAAGCCAAAGAAGAAGCGGAAGGT
CTAAGCTTACTTCTTTATCGGTTCTCTCTTACGACTTTTTGAATGGAACGTTTCCTTCTTCTCAGGCGGG
CCTATCTTTGGGCCGAAGCTCTTTTCCTTGTACTGTAGGACCTGGTTGATAATGATTCCCAAAAAGACAT
CCAGCATGTCAGTTACTTGCATTCGTCAGTCTATACAAAAGCAATGGTTTAGAGAAATTTTGAACTTTAT
ACATGGTTTTATTTGTTGCTTCACGGCCGTACCTTCTGGAAATCCACGGTAGGAGTGTCAATTTGCGTTT
TTGATAATCCTTCCAAGGTTCTTCTCGAAGTAGTTGTTCTATAATTGCTTCACAGCTACCATGGAACATC
CCAAGCACCGCTACTAGAATTCGAGCTCGGAGTGGATCCCCCGGGCTGCAGGAATTCGAGCTCTGTACAG
TGACCGGTGACTCTTTCTGGCATGCGGAGAGACGGACGGACGCAGAGAGAAGGGCTGAGTAATAAGCGCC
ACTGCGCCAGACAGCTCTGGCGGCTCTGAGGTGCAGTGGATGATTATTAATCCGGGACCGGCCGCCCCTC
CGCCCCGAAGTGGAAAGGCTGGTGTGCCCCTCGTTGACCAAGAATCTATTGCATCATCGGAGAATATGGA
GCTTCATCGAATCACCGGCAGTAAGCGAAGGAGAATGTGAAGCCAGGGGTGTATAGCCGTCGGCGAAATA
GCATGCCATTAACCTAGGTACAGAAGTCCAATTGCTTCCGATCTGGTAAAAGATTCACGAGATAGTACCT
TCTCCGAAGTAGGTAGAGCGAGTACCCGGCGCGTAAGCTCCCTAATTGGCCCATCCGGCATCTGTAGGGC
GTCCAAATATCGTGCCTCTCCTGCTTTGCCCGGTGTATGAAACCGGAAAGGCCGCTCAGGAGCTGGCCAG
CGGCGCAGACCGGGAACACAAGCTGGCAGTCGACCCATCCGGTGCTCTGCACTCGACCTGCTGAGGTCCC
TCAGTCCCTGGTAGGCAGCTTTGCCCCGTCTGTCCGCCCGGTGTGTCGGCGGGGTTGACAAGGTCGTTGC
GTCAGTCCAACATTTGTTGCCATATTTTCCTGCTCTCCCCACCAGCTGCTCTTTTCTTTTCTCTTTCTTT
TCCCATCTTCAGTATATTCATCTTCCCATCCAAGAACCTTTATTTCCCCTAAGTAAGTACTTTGCTACAT
CCATACTCCATCCTTCCCATCCCTTATTCCTTTGAACCTTTCAGTTCGAGCTTTCCCACTTCATCGCAGC
TTGACTAACAGCTACCCCGCTTGAGCAGACATCACCATGCCTCAATCCTGGGAAGAACTGGCCGCTGATA
AGCGCGCCCGCCTCGCAAAAACCATCCCTGATGAATGGAAAGTCCAGACGCTGCCTGCGGATGACAGCGT
TATTGATTTCCCAAAGAAATCGGGGATCCTTTCAGAGGCCGAACTGAAGATCACAGAGGCCTCCGCTGCA
GATCTTGTGTCCAAGCTGGCGGCCGGAGAGTTGACCTCGGTGGAAGTTACGCTAGCATTCTGTAAACGGG
CAGCAATCGCCCAGCAGTTAGTAGGGTCCCCTCTACCTCTCAGGGAGATGTAACAACGCCACCTTATGGG
ACTATCAAGCTGACGCTGGCTTCTGTGCAGACAAACTGCGCCCACGAGTTCTTCCCTGACGCCGCTCTCG
CGCAGGCAAGGGAACTCGATGAATACTACGCAAAGCACAAGACACCCGTTGGTCCACTCCATGGCCTCCC
CATCTCTCTCAAAGACCAGCTTCGAGTCAAGGTACACCGTTGCCCCTAAGTCGTTAGATGTCCCTTTTTG
TCAGCTAACATATGCCACCAGGGCTACGAAACATCAATGGGCTACATCTCATGGCTAAACAAGTACGACG
AAGGGGACTCGGTTCTGACAACCATGCTCCGCAAAGCCGGTGCCGTTTTCTACGTCAAGACCTCTGTCCC
GCAGACCCTGATGGTCTGCGAGACAGTCAACAACATCATCGGGCGCACCGTCAACCCACGCAACAAGAAC
TGGTCGTGCGGCGGCAGTTCTGGTGGTGAGGGTGCGATCGTTGGGATTCGTGGTGGCGTCATCGGTGTAG
GAACGGATATCGGTGGCTCGATTCGAGTGCCGGCCGCGTTCAACTTCCTGTACGGTCTAAGGCCGAGTCA
TGGGCGGCTGCCGTATGCAAAGATGGCGAACAGCATGGAGGGTCAGGAGACGGTGCACAGCGTTGTCGGG
CCGATTACGCACTCTGTTGAGGGTGAGTCCTTCGCCTCTTCCTTCTTTTCCTGCTCTATACCAGGCCTCC
ACTGTCCTCCTTTCTTGCTTTTTATACTATATACGAGACGGGCAGTCACTGATGAAGTAATGTTAGACCT
CCGCCTCTTCACCAAATCCGTCCTCGGTCAGGAGCCATGGAAATACGACTCCAAGGTCATCCCCATGCCC
TGGCGCCAGTCCGAGTCGGACATTATTGCCTCCAAGATCAAGAACGGCGGGCTCAATATCGGCTACTACA
ACTTCGACGGCAATGTCCTTCCACACCCTCCTATCCTGCGCGGCGTGGAAACCACCGTCGCCGCACTCGC
CAAAGCCGGTCACACCGTGACCCCGTGGACGCCATACAAGCACGATTTCGGCCACGATCTCATCTCCCAT
ATCTACGCGGCTGACGGCAGCGCCGACGTAATGCGCGATATCAGTGCATCCGGCGAGCCGGCGATTCCAA
ATATCAAAGACCTACTGAACCCGAACATCAAAGCTGTTAACATGAACGAGCTCTGGGACACGCATCTCCA
GAAGTGGAATTACCAGATGGAGTACCTTGAGAAATGGCGGGAGGCTGAAGAAAAGGCCGGGAAGGAACTG
GACGCCATCATCGCGCCGATTACGCCTACCGCTGCGGTACGGCATGACCAGTTCCGGTACTATGGGTATG
CCTCTGTGATCAACCTGCTGGATTTCACGAGCGTGGTTGTTCCGGTTACCTTTGCGGATAAGAACATCGA
TAAGAAGAATGAGAGTTTCAAGGCGGTTAGTGAGCTTGATGCCCTCGTGCAGGAAGAGTATGATCCGGAG
GCGTACCATGGGGCACCGGTTGCAGTGCAGGTTATCGGACGGAGACTCAGTGAAGAGAGGACGTTGGCGA
TTGCAGAGGAAGTGGGGAAGTTGCTGGGAAATGTGGTGACTCCATAGGCTTCTAATAAGTGTCAGATAGC
AATTTGCACAAGAAATCAATACCAGCAACTGTAAATAAGCGCTGAAGTGACCATGCCATGCTACGAAAGA
GCAGAAAAAAACCTGCCGTAGAACCGAAGAGATATGACACGCTTCCATCTCTCAAAGGAAGAATCCCTTC
AGGGTTGCGTTTCCAGTCTAGACACGTATAACGGCACAAGTGTCTCTCACCAAATGGGTTATATCTCAAA
TGTGATCTAAGGATGGAAAGCCCAGAATATTGGCTGGGTTGATGGCTGCTTCGAGTGCAGTCTCATGCTG
CCACAGGTGACTCTGGATGGCCCCATACCACTCAACCCATGGTACGAGCGGTACGCTTTACGAATTCCCA
TGGGGAGCAGGGAAACACGCCGAGCGTCCTCCTCCGATAAGCATGCGCTGTCTTGGTCTGTCGCTGTCAC
CGAACATATCTGTCTGGGCTTGATTTACCAATGGCCTCCTCCGAGGACGTCATCAAGGAGTTCATGCGCT
TCAAGGTGCGCATGGAGGGCTCCGTGAACGGCCACGAGTTCGAGATCGAGGGCGAGGGCGAGGGCCGCCC
CTACGAGGGCACCCAGACCGCCAAGCTGAAGGTGACCAAGGGCGGCCCCCTGCCCTTCGCCTGGGACATC
CTGTCCCCCCAGTTCCAGTACGGCTCCAAGGTGTACGTGAAGCACCCCGCCGACATCCCCGACTACAAGA
AGCTGTCCTTCCCCGAGGGCTTCAAGTGGGAGCGCGTGATGAACTTCGAGGACGGCGGCGTGGTGACCGT
GACCCAGGACTCCTCCCTGCAGGACGGCTCCTTCATCTACAAGGTGAAGTTCATCGGCGTGAACTTCCCC
TCCGACGGCCCCGTAATGCAGAAGAAAACTATGGGCTGGGAGGCCTCCACCGAGCGCCTGTACCCCCGCG
ACGGCGTGCTGAAGGGCGAGATCCACAAGGCCCTGAAGCTGAAGGACGGCGGCCACTACCTGGTGGAGTT
CAAGTCCATCTACATGGCCAAGAAGCCCGTGCAGCTGCCCGGCTACTACTACGTGGACTCCAAGCTGGAC
ATCACCTCCCACAACGAGGACTACACCATCGTGGAGCAGTACGAGCGCGCCGAGGGCCGCCACCACCTGT
TCCTGACTCACGGTATGGACGAATTGTACAAGTCGAAGCTGTAAGCTTGTGCTTCTAAGGTATGAGTCGC
AAAATTGTTTTTTATTTTTGGTCTTGAGTCTAATATGCTCGCAGCTCTTGCGTTGTATATGGTCGTTGTC
GCGTATTTTCTGTTGTATTAAAAGATCAAACGAGATCAAGGGATGGCTCGCGGGCTGTCTCTCGCACTAG
GAGGAAGAATGCCTGAAAAAGGAACTTTGATTTTAGCTGTGGAATAGAGATGGCTTGTTTGAGGACGCTT
GTCGCTTGGCGCAGGGACTTGAATGGCAGCTTGTGGAAACCGAAGGCGAGAAAAGTCGACGGATACTGTA
CGTGGTTCTATTGCCAGTGCGGTGGAAGCTTCCTTCTCATATAGTTCAATCCTTCTTTGAATCTGTTTGT
TTCATATTTGGACTGTTTCATTCTCTGCTTGCGCATTCTCATCTTCGAGAACGACTGCAGGGATTGTTGG
TTCTGTGGAGCTGATGAGCGCGCCTTGACCACCCTTGTTCTTGTTTTGCTCTTTTGTTCTCATTTAACCC
GTTTCTCCCTTCCAACCCTTTGACCTTGCAACATTGTCTCCCAGCGCGTTGCCAAAGCGAACTTGATATC
AGTATAGTATGACCAAGTAGTCTACCAAAATAAATTTTAGTACAGTATTGCTAGTTATACAAGATAAATT
TTGTACAACAATGATTATGCAGAGCTGGTATTCTGTAAGGAGTAAATTCATGCAGGTACAGAGCGTCCAC
GTCAGGCACACGCGCTTTAGTGCTGGGTACACATTATGCTACCTTTGGGGCAAGGTGCTATTCTAGGTAG
GGTATGCCTAGCAATGCCATGATCTTATGACCTCAGTAATCTGACCTTGGATTTAAGATCGGAGTTCTCA
AACCCTGCGCGCTCAGAGAATTCGCATGCGGAGACTTTAGACATACCTCTCGTTGCCGACAAATCGGCAT
TCCGTTTCGGTCACGGACGTAAGAGTTCAACAAAGCCGCTCACCTGTCCCGTTCGGCGCTTGAGTTTCCA
CTTCAAAAGCACAACCGCTCCGATATTTCCATTGCCACCGACCAACAAAAGGTTCATATCGCGCAATAGT
CGTCCAACTCTCACTCCGCCCGCACTCGATGGCGAAGGATGGAAGAATATCCGAGCGGCATCGGATAAAG
AGATCTGGTTCTTTTCGTGAAGTAACGTAGGGAACCGACGGAAACTGTAGAGCTATAGGAATTTAGTATA
TCAGAAGTCAATTGAGAGAAGTGTATAGTTAGTAACTCACTTGTGCCAACAGGTATTTCCAACCGTTCTT
GTTCAAATTTCGTCAAGTCACCATCTCTATGTGCAAAACTGGATCATACAACAGCTCTTATTGTAGCTGC
ATCTCGCTCTCAGAGATCATCCTATCTTCGTCGTCATCCACCAACACAGGTGGGAGTGCTAGTTGATCCA
TGCTGAGGTCAAGGGACACAGACGGAATGGGTGTAGAACGCCTCAAAACAGGTAAGGTATCAGGATCGGT
TGTCCAGGGGGAATCCAAACCAGGTTCCACCTTGATTCAGAGAATAAGTATGACGTATTCTTGGCAATGT
TTAAGCTTGAGATGAGCCGATGTCAAACTGGGAGACATGATGAAGGAGGAAATGTTGCTTTGGTGGGGGA
GACACTATAAATACCAAAGAGTGAATGGTTGATACCATTTGGGGAAGGAGTGTCTATCGCAGTCTCTGCA
GACGGCATATCGGATAGCCTGCAGGCGCTTGTGGAGGATGCACATGTGACCGAGGGACACGAAGTGATCC
GTTTAAACTATCAGTGTTTGACAGGATATATTGGCGGGTAAACCTAAGAGAAAAGAGCGTTTATTAGAAT
AATCGGATATTTAAAAGGGCGTGAAAAGGTTTATCCGTTCGTCCATTTGTATGTGCCAGCCGCCTTTGCG
ACGCTCACCGGGCTGGTTGCCCTCGCCGCTGGGCTGGCGGCCGTCTATGGCCCTGCAAACGCGCCAGAAA
CGCCGTCGAAGCCGTGTGCGAGACACCGCGGCCGCCGGCGTTGTGGATACCTCGCGGAAAACTTGGCCCT
CACTGACAGATGAGGGGCGGACGTTGACACTTGAGGGGCCGACTCACCCGGCGCGGCGTTGACAGATGAG
GGGCAGGCTCGATTTCGGCCGGCGACGTGGAGCTGGCCAGCCTCGCAAATCGGCGAAAACGCCTGATTTT
ACGCGAGTTTCCCACAGATGATGTGGACAAGCCTGGGGATAAGTGCCCTGCGGTATTGACACTTGAGGGG
CGCGACTACTGACAGATGAGGGGCGCGATCCTTGACACTTGAGGGGCAGAGTGCTGACAGATGAGGGGCG
CACCTATTGACATTTGAGGGGCTGTCCACAGGCAGAAAATCCAGCATTTGCAAGGGTTTCCGCCCGTTTT
TCGGCCACCGCTAACCTGTCTTTTAACCTGCTTTTAAACCAATATTTATAAACCTTGTTTTTAACCAGGG
CTGCGCCCTGTGCGCGTGACCGCGCACGCCGAAGGGGGGTGCCCCCCCTTCTCGAACCCTCCCGGCCCGC
TAACGCGGGCCTCCCATCCCCCCAGGGGCTGCGCCCCTCGGCCGCGAACGGCCTCACCCCAAAAATGGCA
GCGCTGGCCAATTCCCGAGTGCGCGGAACCCCTATTTGTTTATTTTTCTAAATACATTCAAATATGTATC
CGCTCATGAGACAATAACCCTGATAAATGCTTCAATAATATTGAAAAAGGAAGAGTATGGCTAAAATGAG
AATATCACCGGAATTGAAAAAACTGATCGAAAAATACCGCTGCGTAAAAGATACGGAAGGAATGTCTCCT
GCTAAGGTATATAAGCTGGTGGGAGAAAATGAAAACCTATATTTAAAAATGACGGACAGCCGGTATAAAG
GGACCACCTATGATGTGGAACGGGAAAAGGACATGATGCTATGGCTGGAAGGAAAGCTGCCTGTTCCAAA
GGTCCTGCACTTTGAACGGCATGATGGCTGGAGCAATCTGCTCATGAGTGAGGCCGATGGCGTCCTTTGC
TCGGAAGAGTATGAAGATGAACAAAGCCCTGAAAAGATTATCGAGCTGTATGCGGAGTGCATCAGGCTCT
TTCACTCCATCGACATATCGGATTGTCCCTATACGAATAGCTTAGACAGCCGCTTAGCCGAATTGGATTA
CTTACTGAATAACGATCTGGCCGATGTGGATTGCGAAAACTGGGAAGAGGACACTCCATTTAAAGATCCG
CGCGAGCTGTATGATTTTTTAAAGACGGAAAAGCCCGAAGAGGAACTTGTCTTTTCCCACGGCGACCTGG
GAGACAGCAACATCTTTGTGAAAGATGGCAAAGTAAGTGGCTTTATTGATCTTGGGAGAAGCGGCAGGGC
GGACAAGTGGTATGACATTGCCTTCTGCGTCCGGTCGCTCAGGGAGGATATCGGGGAAGAACAGTATGTC
GAGCTATTTTTTGACTTACTGGGGATCAAGCCTGATTGGGAGAAAATAAAATATTATATTTTACTGGATG
AATTGTTTTAGCTGTCAGACCAAGTTTACTCATATATACTTTAGATTGATTTAAAACTTCATTTTTAATT
TAAAAGGATCTAGGTGAAGATCCTTTTTGATAATCTCATGACCAAAATCCCTTAACGTGAGTTTTCGTTC
CACTGAGCGTCAGACCCCGTAGAAAAGATCAAAGGATCTTCTTGAGATCCTTTTTTTCTGCGCGTAATCT
GCTGCTTGCAAACAAAAAAACCACCGCTACCAGCGGTGGTTTGTTTGCCGGATCAAGAGCTACCAACTCT
TTTTCCGAAGGTAACTGGCTTCAGCAGAGCGCAGATACCAAATACTGTTCTTCTAGTGTAGCCGTAGTTA
GGCCACCACTTCAAGAACTCTGTAGCACCGCCTACATACCTCGCTCTGCTAATCCTGTTACCAGTGGCTG
CTGCCAGTGGCGATAAGTCGTGTCTTACCGGGTTGGACTCAAGACGATAGTTACCGGATAAGGCGCAGCG
GTCGGGCTGAACGGGGGGTTCGTGCACACAGCCCAGCTTGGAGCGAACGACCTACACCGAACTGAGATAC
CTACAGCGTGAGCTATGAGAAAGCGCCACGCTTCCCGAAGGGAGAAAGGCGGACAGGTATCCGGTAAGCG
GCAGGGTCGGAACAGGAGAGCGCACGAGGGAGCTTCCAGGGGGAAACGCCTGGTATCTTTATAGTCCTGT
CGGGTTTCGCCACCTCTGACTTGAGCGTCGATTTTTGTGATGCTCGTCAGGGGGGCGGAGCCTATGGAAA
AACGCCAGCAACGCGGCCTTTTTACGGTTCCTGGCAGATCCTAGATGTGGCGCAACGATGCCGGCGACAA
GCAGGAGCGCACCGACTTCTTCCGCATCAAGTGTTTTGGCTCTCAGGCCGAGGCCCACGGCAAGTATTTG
GGCAAGGGGTCGCTGGTATTCGTGCAGGGCAAGATTCGGAATACCAAGTACGAGAAGGACGGCCAGACGG
TCTACGGGACCGACTTCATTGCCGATAAGGTGGATTATCTGGACACCAAGGCACCAGGCGGGTCAAATCA
GGAATAAGGGCACATTGCCCCGGCGTGAGTCGGGGCAATCCCGCAAGGAGGGTGAATGAATCGGACGTTT
GACCGGAAGGCATACAGGCAAGAACTGATCGACGCGGGGTTTTCCGCCGAGGATGCCGAAACCATCGCAA
GCCGCACCGTCATGCGTGCGCCCCGCGAAACCTTCCAGTCCGTCGGCTCGATGGTCCAGCAAGCTACGGC
CAAGATCGAGCGCGACAGCGTGCAACTGGCTCCCCCTGCCCTGCCCGCGCCATCGGCCGCCGTGGAGCGT
TCGCGTCGTCTTGAACAGGAGGCGGCAGGTTTGGCGAAGTCGATGACCATCGACACGCGAGGAACTATGA
CGACCAAGAAGCGAAAAACCGCCGGCGAGGACCTGGCAAAACAGGTCAGCGAGGCCAAGCAGGCCGCGTT
GCTGAAACACACGAAGCAGCAGATCAAGGAAATGCAGCTTTCCTTGTTCGATATTGCGCCGTGGCCGGAC
ACGATGCGAGCGATGCCAAACGACACGGCCCGCTCTGCCCTGTTCACCACGCGCAACAAGAAAATCCCGC
GCGAGGCGCTGCAAAACAAGGTCATTTTCCACGTCAACAAGGACGTGAAGATCACCTACACCGGCGTCGA
GCTGCGGGCCGACGATGACGAACTGGTGTGGCAGCAGGTGTTGGAGTACGCGAAGCGCACCCCTATCGGC
GAGCCGATCACCTTCACGTTCTACGAGCTTTGCCAGGACCTGGGCTGGTCGATCAATGGCCGGTATTACA
CGAAGGCCGAGGAATGCCTGTCGCGCCTACAGGCGACGGCGATGGGCTTCACGTCCGACCGCGTTGGGCA
CCTGGAATCGGTGTCGCTGCTGCACCGCTTCCGCGTCCTGGACCGTGGCAAGAAAACGTCCCGTTGCCAG
GTCCTGATCGACGAGGAAATCGTCGTGCTGTTTGCTGGCGACCACTACACGAAATTCATATGGGAGAAGT
ACCGCAAGCTGTCGCCGACGGCCCGACGGATGTTCGACTATTTCAGCTCGCACCGGGAGCCGTACCCGCT
CAAGCTGGAAACCTTCCGCCTCATGTGCGGATCGGATTCCACCCGCGTGAAGAAGTGGCGCGAGCAGGTC
GGCGAAGCCTGCGAAGAGTTGCGAGGCAGCGGCCTGGTGGAACACGCCTGGGTCAATGATGACCTGGTGC
ATTGCAAACGCTAGGGCCTTGTGGGGTCAGTTCCGGCTGGGGGTTCAGCAGCCCCTGCTCGGATCTGTTG
GACCGGACAGTAGTCATGGTTGATGGGCTGCCTGTATCGAGTGGTGATTTTGTGCCGAGCTGCCGGTCGG
GGAGCTGTTGGCTGGCTGGTGGCAGGATATATTGTGGTGTAAACAAATTGACGCTTAGACAACTTAATAA
CACATTGCGGACGTTTTTAATGTACTGGGGTTGAACACTCT
Features (pLannotate 1.2.2; 18 found; start..end, strand, type, name):
   2208..2756    +  CDS            qa-1f (fragment): QA1F_NEUCR - Protein predicted: Swiss-Prot protein existence level 4. Transcription activation of genes for enzymes and proteins of quinate metabolism by binding to a 16 base-pair sequence (consensus 5'- GGRTAARYRYTTAYCC-3') in front of each Qa genes. From Neurospora crassa (strain ATCC 24698 / 74-OR23-1A / CBS 708.71 / DSM 1257 / FGSC 987).
   2781..2891    +  CDS            VP48: 3 tandem repeats of the minimal activation domain of herpes simplex virus VP16 (Cheng et al., 2013)
   2904..3620    +  CDS            EGFP: EGFP is a basic (constitutively fluorescent) green fluorescent protein published in 1996, derived from Aequorea victoria. It is reported to be a rapidly-maturing weak dimer with moderate acid sensitivity.
   4021..4049    +  misc_feature   MCS (fragment): pBluescript multiple cloning site
   4048..4764    +  promoter       gpdA promoter (fragment): gpdA; promoter from the Aspergillus nidulans glyceraldehyde-3-phosphate dehydrogenase gene (Punt et al., 1990)
   4813..4928    +  intron         gpdA intron: gpdA; intron from the Aspergillus nidulans glyceraldehyde-3-phosphate dehydrogenase gene (Punt et al., 1990)
   4937..5200    +  CDS            amdS (fragment): acetamidase from Aspergillus nidulans; amdS; confers ability to process acetamide for selection in fungal cells
   5281..5422    +  CDS            amdS (fragment): acetamidase from Aspergillus nidulans; amdS; confers ability to process acetamide for selection in fungal cells
   5480..5902    +  CDS            amdS (fragment): acetamidase from Aspergillus nidulans; amdS; confers ability to process acetamide for selection in fungal cells
   6016..6837    +  CDS            amdS (fragment): acetamidase from Aspergillus nidulans; amdS; confers ability to process acetamide for selection in fungal cells
   7311..7985    +  CDS            DsRed-Express: DsRed-Express is a basic (constitutively fluorescent) orange fluorescent protein published in 2002, derived from Discosoma sp.. It is reported to be a rapidly-maturing tetramer with low acid sensitivity.
   9819..9843    +  misc_feature   RB T-DNA repeat: right border repeat from nopaline C58 T-DNA
   9940..10571   +  rep_origin     oriV: incP origin of replication
  10662..10766   +  promoter       AmpR promoter: bla
  10767..11561   +  CDS            KanR: aminoglycoside phosphotransferase; aphA-3; confers resistance to kanamycin
  11732..12320   +  rep_origin     ori: high-copy-number ColE1/pMB1/pBR322/pUC origin of replication
  12656..13801   +  CDS            trfA: TRFA_ECOLX - Experimental evidence at protein level: Swiss-Prot protein existence level 1. Also involved in plasmid copy number control, promoting intermolecular coupling of protein bound iterons at oriV, which inhibits replication initiation. From Escherichia coli.
  13950..13974   +  misc_feature   LB T-DNA repeat: left border repeat from nopaline C58 T-DNA
