[The description below was written by a language model from this plasmid's Addgene catalogue record and pLannotate feature annotations shown in this document.]
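Description:
pLM2_32_p40S_QfDBD_VP16AD_cp_nirA_DsRed_0xQUAS is a 14 kb multigene MoClo assembly built in the level 2 acceptor pAGM4673, intended for fungal expression in Penicillium rubens (formerly P. chrysogenum). The backbone is a binary-type vector. It carries nopaline T-DNA left and right border repeats, the broad-host-range incP oriV with its trfA replication protein, a high-copy ColE1/pUC origin, and a kanamycin resistance gene for propagation and selection in E. coli. Selection in the fungus relies on the Aspergillus nidulans amdS acetamidase gene, driven by the gpdA promoter with its intron. The feature table splits amdS into several fragments, which may reflect introns in the gene. According to the depositor, flanking regions direct integration at the penicillin gene cluster locus, although these flanks are not annotated in the feature table.

The payload is a two-part synthetic gene control device. The first unit uses the A. nidulans 40S ribosomal protein promoter (AN0465) to express a hybrid transcription factor. This factor joins the DNA-binding domain of the Neurospora crassa quinic acid regulator QF (qa-1f) to a VP16-derived activation domain, EGFP and a nuclear localisation signal, so its expression and nuclear targeting can be followed by green fluorescence. The second unit is a DsRed reporter carrying a C-terminal SKL peroxisomal targeting signal, placed behind the nirA core promoter. In this version no QUAS binding sites sit upstream of the core promoter, so the transcription factor has nothing to bind. The construct therefore serves as the zero-QUAS control, reporting basal output of the core promoter for comparison with sibling constructs that contain QUAS elements.
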