Addgene plasmid #154230: pLM2_32_p40S_QfDBD_VP16AD_cp_nirA_DsRed_0xQUAS
Purpose: Encodes p40S:QfDBD-VP16AD-GFP-NLS synthetic transcription factor, activating DsRed-SKL with promoter CP_nirA (no QUAS control)
Depositing lab: Arnold Driessen. Depositing organization: University of Groningen. Publication: Synthetic control devices for gene regulation in Penicillium chrysogenum. Mozsik L, Buttel Z, Bovenberg RAL, Driessen AJM, Nygard Y. Microb Cell Fact. 2019 Nov 18;18(1):203. doi: 10.1186/s12934-019-1253-3. PubMed 31739777.
Backbone
  Vector backbone: pAGM4673
  Backbone manufacturer: MoClo Tool Kit of Sylvestre Marillonnet
  Backbone size w/o insert (bp): 8104
  Vector type: Bacterial Expression, Synthetic Biology ; Fungal Expression
  Selectable markers: amdS fungal selection
Growth in bacteria
  Bacterial resistance: Kanamycin, 50 μg/mL
  Growth temperature: 37°C
  Growth strain: DH5alpha
  Copy number: Unknown
Gene/Insert
  Gene/Insert name: p40S:QfDBD-VP16AD-GFP-NLS (alt names: P(various):DsRed-SKL; pGpdA:amdS)
  Species: Synthetic; Fungal expression, P. rubens (formerly P. chrysogenum)
  Promoter: p40S (AN0465 A. nidulans)
  Tag / fusion protein: GFP-NLS; DsRed-SKL (C terminal on backbone)
  Cloning method: Restriction Enzyme; 5′ cloning site Unknown (unknown if destroyed)
Terms and licenses: Academic/Nonprofit Terms; Industry Terms: Not Available to Industry
Depositor comments: Synthetic Transcription Factor (QfDBD-VP16AD-GFP-NLS) and DsRed-SKL transcribed with various full and core promoters (CP) with and without Quinic acid Upstream Activation Sequences (QUAS). Fungal selection provided with amdS marker. Flanking regions were designed for integration at the locus of the Penicillin gene cluster.
How to cite: pLM2_32_p40S_QfDBD_VP16AD_cp_nirA_DsRed_0xQUAS was a gift from Arnold Driessen (Addgene plasmid # 154230 ; http://n2t.net/addgene:154230 ; RRID:Addgene_154230)
